Addgene plasmid #218111: H1x
Purpose: Encodes mus musculus histone 1 in Gateway entry vector
Depositing lab: Peter Hamilton. Depositing organization: Virginia Commonwealth University. Publication: Histone H1x in mouse ventral hippocampus associates with, but does not cause behavioral adaptations to stress. Kim RK, Truby NL, Silva GM, Picone JA, Miller CS, Baldwin AN, Neve RL, Cui X, Hamilton PJ. Transl Psychiatry. 2024 Jun 5;14(1):239. doi: 10.1038/s41398-024-02931-x. PubMed 38834575.
Backbone
  Vector backbone: pENTR-dTOPO
  Total vector size (bp): 3147
  Vector type: Bacterial Expression ; Gateway Cloning entry vector
Growth in bacteria
  Bacterial resistance: Kanamycin, 50 μg/mL
  Growth temperature: 37°C
  Growth strain: DH5alpha
  Copy number: Unknown
Gene/Insert
  Gene/Insert name: Histone H1x
  Species: M. musculus (mouse)
  Insert size (bp): 567
  Entrez Gene: H1f10 (a.k.a. Gm461, H1-10, H1.10, H1X, H1fx)
Terms and licenses: Academic/Nonprofit Terms; Industry Terms: Not Available to Industry
How to cite: H1x was a gift from Peter Hamilton (Addgene plasmid # 218111 ; http://n2t.net/addgene:218111 ; RRID:Addgene_218111)
