[The description below was written by a language model from this plasmid's Addgene catalogue record and pLannotate feature annotations shown in this document.]
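Description:
H1x is a 3,147 bp Gateway entry clone built on the pENTR-dTOPO backbone and carrying the coding sequence for the mouse linker histone H1x (gene H1f10, also known as H1fx or H1.10). It is propagated in E. coli from a high-copy ColE1/pUC-type origin and selected with kanamycin through an aminoglycoside phosphotransferase (KanR) gene. Although catalogued under bacterial expression, it functions as a donor of the insert for recombinational cloning rather than as an expression vector in its own right.

The 567 bp histone insert sits between attL1 and attL2. These are the sites recognised in the Gateway LR reaction, so the open reading frame can be moved in a defined orientation into any attR-containing destination vector, which would supply the promoter, tags or viral elements. The automated annotation labels only part of the insert (about 430 bp) and matches it to the human H1X protein. This reflects homology-based annotation against a human reference entry, not the recorded species, which is mouse. No promoter is annotated upstream of the insert in the sense orientation. The only nearby promoter is a T7 promoter beyond attL2 that points back toward the insert and could in principle give antisense transcripts in vitro. The rrnB T1 and T2 terminators upstream of attL1 insulate the cloning site from read-through transcription from the backbone, and the short lacI and lacZα fragments appear to be backbone remnants with no functional role.

The associated study examined H1x in the mouse ventral hippocampus in relation to behavioural adaptation to stress. The entry clone fits that work as a source of the H1x coding sequence for downstream expression constructs, although the record does not state which destination vectors were used.
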