Features (pLannotate 1.2.2; 10 found; start..end, strand, type, name):
    121..213     +  CDS            lacI (fragment): lac repressor; lacI; The lac repressor binds to the lac operator to inhibit transcription in E. coli. This inhibition can be relieved by adding lactose or isopropyl-β-D-thiogalactopyranoside (IPTG).
    268..295     -  terminator     rrnB T2 terminator: transcription terminator T2 from the E. coli rrnB gene
    427..470     +  terminator     rrnB T1 terminator: Escherichia coli rrnB; transcription terminator T1 from the E. coli rrnB gene
    517..553     -  CDS            lacZα (fragment): LacZα fragment of β-galactosidase; lacZ fragment
    569..668     +  protein_bind   attL1: mutant version of attL; recombination site for the Gateway® LR reaction LR Clonase™
    689..1117    +  CDS            H1-10 (fragment): H1X_HUMAN - Also known as H1FX Experimental evidence at protein level: Swiss-Prot protein existence level 1. Histones H1 are necessary for the condensation of nucleosome chains into higher-order structures. From Homo sapiens (Human).
   1272..1371    -  protein_bind   attL2: mutant version of attL; recombination site for the Gateway® LR reaction LR Clonase™
   1389..1407    -  promoter       T7 promoter: promoter for bacteriophage T7 RNA polymerase
   1541..2350    +  CDS            KanR: aminoglycoside phosphotransferase; aph(3')-Ia; confers resistance to kanamycin in bacteria or G418 (Geneticin®) in eukaryotes
   2497..3085    +  rep_origin     ori: high-copy-number ColE1/pMB1/pBR322/pUC origin of replication
>Addgene plasmid #218111 | H1x | addgene full sequence | sequence record 430574 | Addgene NGS Result
CTTTCCTGCGTTATCCCCTGATTCTGTGGATAACCGTATTACCGCCTTTGAGTGAGCTGATACCGCTCGC
CGCAGCCGAACGACCGAGCGCAGCGAGTCAGTGAGCGAGGAAGCGGAAGAGCGCCCAATACGCAAACCGC
CTCTCCCCGCGCGTTGGCCGATTCATTAATGCAGCTGGCACGACAGGTTTCCCGACTGGAAAGCGGGCAG
TGAGCGCAACGCAATTAATACGCGTACCGCTAGCCAGGAAGAGTTTGTAGAAACGCAAAAAGGCCATCCG
TCAGGATGGCCTTCTGCTTAGTTTGATGCCTGGCAGTTTATGGCGGGCGTCCTGCCCGCCACCCTCCGGG
CCGTTGCTTCACAACGTTCAAATCCGCTCCCGGCGGATTTGTCCTACTCAGGAGAGCGTTCACCGACAAA
CAACAGATAAAACGAAAGGCCCAGTCTTCCGACTGAGCCTTTCGTTTTATTTGATGCCTGGCAGTTCCCT
ACTCTCGCGTTAACGCTAGCATGGATGTTTTCCCAGTCACGACGTTGTAAAACGACGGCCAGTCTTAAGC
TCGGGCCCCAAATAATGATTTTATTTTGACTGATAGTGACCTGTTCGTTGCAACAAATTGATGAGCAATG
CTTTTTTATAATGCCAACTTTGTACAAAAAAGCAGGCTCCGCGGCCGCCCCCTTCACCATGAGCGTGGAA
CTGGAGGAAGCTCTCCCTCCCACCAGCGCTGACGGAACCGCTAGGAAGACCGCCAAGGCTGGAGGCAGCG
CTGCTCCCACCCAACCCAAGAGGAGAAAGAATAGGAAGAAAAACCAGCCCGGCAAGTACAGCCAGCTGGT
GGTGGAGACTATTAGGAAGCTGGGCGAAAGAGGCGGATCCAGCCTCGCTAGGATCTACGCCGAGGCCAGA
AAGGTGGCTTGGTTCGATCAGCAGAACGGAAGGACTTACCTCAAGTACAGCATCAGAGCTCTGGTCCAGA
ACGACACTCTGCTGCAAGTGAAGGGCACCGGCGCCAACGGCAGCTTCAAACTCAATAGGAAGAAGCTCGA
GGGCGGCGCTGAGAGAAGAGGAGCTAGCGCTGCTAGCTCCCCCGCCCCTAAGGCTAGGACTGCTGCTGCC
GATAGGACCCCCGCCAGACCTCAGCCCGAGAGAAGGGCCCACAAGAGCAAAAAGGCCGCCGCTGCTGCTA
GCGCCAAGAAGGTGAAGAAGGCTGCCAAGCCTAGCGTGCCCAAAGTGCCTAAGGGAAGGAAGTGAAAGGG
TGGGCGCGCCGACCCAGCTTTCTTGTACAAAGTTGGCATTATAAGAAAGCATTGCTTATCAATTTGTTGC
AACGAACAGGTCACTATCAGTCAAAATAAAATCATTATTTGCCATCCAGCTGATATCCCCTATAGTGAGT
CGTATTACATGGTCATAGCTGTTTCCTGGCAGCTCTGGCCCGTGTCTCAAAATCTCTGATGTTACATTGC
ACAAGATAAAAATATATCATCATGAACAATAAAACTGTCTGCTTACATAAACAGTAATACAAGGGGTGTT
ATGAGCCATATTCAACGGGAAACGTCGAGGCCGCGATTAAATTCCAACATGGATGCTGATTTATATGGGT
ATAAATGGGCTCGCGATAATGTCGGGCAATCAGGTGCGACAATCTATCGCTTGTATGGGAAGCCCGATGC
GCCAGAGTTGTTTCTGAAACATGGCAAAGGTAGCGTTGCCAATGATGTTACAGATGAGATGGTCAGACTA
AACTGGCTGACGGAATTTATGCCTCTTCCGACCATCAAGCATTTTATCCGTACTCCTGATGATGCATGGT
TACTCACCACTGCGATCCCCGGAAAAACAGCATTCCAGGTATTAGAAGAATATCCTGATTCAGGTGAAAA
TATTGTTGATGCGCTGGCAGTGTTCCTGCGCCGGTTGCATTCGATTCCTGTTTGTAATTGTCCTTTTAAC
AGCGATCGCGTATTTCGTCTCGCTCAGGCGCAATCACGAATGAATAACGGTTTGGTTGATGCGAGTGATT
TTGATGACGAGCGTAATGGCTGGCCTGTTGAACAAGTCTGGAAAGAAATGCATAAACTTTTGCCATTCTC
ACCGGATTCAGTCGTCACTCATGGTGATTTCTCACTTGATAACCTTATTTTTGACGAGGGGAAATTAATA
GGTTGTATTGATGTTGGACGAGTCGGAATCGCAGACCGATACCAGGATCTTGCCATCCTATGGAACTGCC
TCGGTGAGTTTTCTCCTTCATTACAGAAACGGCTTTTTCAAAAATATGGTATTGATAATCCTGATATGAA
TAAATTGCAGTTTCATTTGATGCTCGATGAGTTTTTCTAATCAGAATTGGTTAATTGGTTGTAACACTGG
CAGAGCATTACGCTGACTTGACGGGACGGCGCAAGCTCATGACCAAAATCCCTTAACGTGAGTTACGCGT
CGTTCCACTGAGCGTCAGACCCCGTAGAAAAGATCAAAGGATCTTCTTGAGATCCTTTTTTTCTGCGCGT
AATCTGCTGCTTGCAAACAAAAAAACCACCGCTACCAGCGGTGGTTTGTTTGCCGGATCAAGAGCTACCA
ACTCTTTTTCCGAAGGTAACTGGCTTCAGCAGAGCGCAGATACCAAATACTGTTCTTCTAGTGTAGCCGT
AGTTAGGCCACCACTTCAAGAACTCTGTAGCACCGCCTACATACCTCGCTCTGCTAATCCTGTTACCAGT
GGCTGCTGCCAGTGGCGATAAGTCGTGTCTTACCGGGTTGGACTCAAGACGATAGTTACCGGATAAGGCG
CAGCGGTCGGGCTGAACGGGGGGTTCGTGCACACAGCCCAGCTTGGAGCGAACGACCTACACCGAACTGA
GATACCTACAGCGTGAGCTATGAGAAAGCGCCACGCTTCCCGAAGGGAGAAAGGCGGACAGGTATCCGGT
AAGCGGCAGGGTCGGAACAGGAGAGCGCACGAGGGAGCTTCCAGGGGGAAACGCCTGGTATCTTTATAGT
CCTGTCGGGTTTCGCCACCTCTGACTTGAGCGTCGATTTTTGTGATGCTCGTCAGGGGGGCGGAGCCTAT
GGAAAAACGCCAGCAACGCGGCCTTTTTACGGTTCCTGGCCTTTTGCTGGCCTTTTGCTCACATGTT
